>Addgene plasmid #184320 | I330L | addgene full sequence | sequence record 362359 | Addgene NGS Result
GTGGAGGAACTACGATGTACCCAGGTATTGCAGATAGAATGCAAAAGGAAATCACGGCCTTGGCTCCATC
TACTATGAAAATTAAAATCTTGGCACCACCTGAGCGTAAGTATTCTGTTTGGATAGGCGGTTCTATATTG
GCCTCTCTTAGTACATTCCAACAAATGTGGATCTCTAAACAGGAATACGATGAATCAGGACCAAGTATCG
TCCACCGTAAGTGCTTTTAAGCGGCCGCCAGCTTTCTAGAACAAAAACTCATCTCAGAAGAGGATCTGAA
TAGCGCCGTCGACCATCATCATCATCATCATTGAGTTTGTAGCCTTAGACATGACTGTTCCTCAGTTCAA
GTTGGGCACTTACGAGAAGACCGGTCTTGCTAGATTCTAATCAAGAGGATGTCAGAATGCCATTTGCCTG
AGAGATGCAGGCTTCATTTTTGATACTTTTTTATTTGTAACCTATATAGTATAGGATTTTTTTTGTCATT
TTGTTTCTTCTCGTACGAGCTTGCTCCTGATCAGCCTATCTCGCAGCTGATGAATATCTTGTGGTAGGGG
TTTGGGAAAATCATTCGAGTTTGATGTTTTTCTTGGTATTTCCCACTCCTCTTCAGAGTACAGAAGATTA
AGTGAGACCTTCGTTTGTGCGGATCCCCCACACACCATAGCTTCAAAATGTTTCTACTCCTTTTTTACTC
TTCCAGATTTTCTCGGACTCCGCGCATCGCCGTACCACTTCAAAACACCCAAGCACAGCATACTAAATTT
CCCCTCTTTCTTCCTCTAGGGTGTCGTTAATTACCCGTACTAAAGGTTTGGAAAAGAAAAAAGAGACCGC
CTCGTTTCTTTTTCTTCGTCGAAAAAGGCAATAAAAATTTTTATCACGTTTCTTTTTCTTGAAAATTTTT
TTTTTTGATTTTTTTCTCTTTCGATGACCTCCCATTGATATTTAAGTTAATAAACGGTCTTCAATTTCTC
AAGTTTCAGTTTCATTTTTCTTGTTCTATTACAACTTTTTTTACTTCTTGCTCATTAGAAAGAAAGCATA
GCAATCTAATCTAAGGGCGGTGTTGACAATTAATCATCGGCATAGTATATCGGCATAGTATAATACGACA
AGGTGAGGAACTAAACCATGGCCAAGTTGACCAGTGCCGTTCCGGTGCTCACCGCGCGCGACGTCGCCGG
AGCGGTCGAGTTCTGGACCGACCGGCTCGGGTTCTCCCGGGACTTCGTGGAGGACGACTTCGCCGGTGTG
GTCCGGGACGACGTGACCCTGTTCATCAGCGCGGTCCAGGACCAGGTGGTGCCGGACAACACCCTGGCCT
GGGTGTGGGTGCGCGGCCTGGACGAGCTGTACGCCGAGTGGTCGGAGGTCGTGTCCACGAACTTCCGGGA
CGCCTCCGGGCCGGCCATGACCGAGATCGGCGAGCAGCCGTGGGGGCGGGAGTTCGCCCTGCGCGACCCG
GCCGGCAACTGCGTGCACTTCGTGGCCGAGGAGCAGGACTGACACGTCCGACGCGGCCCGACGGGTCCGA
TGATCTTACCCAGCAATAGTGGACACGCGGCTAAGTGAGTAAACTCTCAGTCAGAGGTGACTCACATGAC
AAAAACAGTATCAACCAGTAAAAAACCCCGTAAACAGCATTCGCCTGAATTTCGCAGTGAAGCCCTGAAG
CTTGCTGAACGCATCGGTGTTACTGCCGCAGCCCGTGAACTCAGCCTGTATGAATCACAGCTCTACAACT
GGCGCAGTAAACAGCAAAATCAGCAGACGTCTTCTGAACGTGAACTGGAGATGTCTACCGAGATTGCACG
TCTCAAACGCCAGCTGGCAGAACGGGATGAAGAGCTGGCTATCCTCCAAAAGGCCGCGACATACTTCGCG
AAGCGCCTGAAATGAAGTATGTCTTTATTGAAAAACATCAGGCTGAGTTCAGCATCAAAGCAATGTGCCG
CGTGCTCCGGGTGGCCCGCAGCGGCTGGTATACGTGGTGTCAGCGGCGGACAAGGATAAGCACGCGTCAG
CAGTTCCGCCAACACTGCGACAGCGTTGTCCTCGCGGCTTTTACCCGGTCAAAACAGCGTTACGGTGCCC
CACGCCTGACGGATGAACTGCGTGCTCAGGGTTACCCCTTTAACGTAAAAACCGTGGCGGCAAGCCTGCG
CCGTCAGGGACTGAGGGCAAAGGCCTCCCGGAAGTTCAGCCCGGTCAGCTACCGCGCACACGGCCTGCCT
GTGTCAGAAAATCTGTTGGAGCAGGATTTTTACGCCAGTGGCCCGAACCAGAAGTGGGCAGGAGACATCA
CGTACTTACGTACAGATGAAGGCTGGCTGTATCTGGCAGTGGTCATTGACCTGTGGTCACGTGCCGTTAT
TGGCTGGTCAATGTCGCCACGCATGACGGCGCAACTGGCCTGCGATGCCCTGCAGATGGCGCTGTGGCGG
CGTAAGAGGCCCCGGAACGTTATCGTTCACACGGACCGTGGAGGCCAGTACTGTTCAGCAGATTATCAGG
CGCAACTGAAGCGGCATAATCTGCGTGGAAGTATGAGCGCAAAAGGTTGCTGCTACGATAATGCCTGCGT
GGAAAGCTTCTTTCATTCGCTGAAAGTGGAATGTATCCATGGAGAACACTTTATCAGCCGGGAAATAATG
CGGGCAACGGTGTTTAATTATATCGAATGTGATTACAATCGGTGGCGGCGGCACAGTTGGTGTGGCGGCC
TCAGTCCGGAACAATTTGAAAACAAGAACCTCGCTTAGGCCTGTGTCCATATTACGTGGGTAGGATCACG
AGGCCTCGGAGATCCGTCCCCCTTTTCCTTTGTCGATATCATGTAATTAGTTATGTCACGCTTACATTCA
CGCCCTCCCCCCACATCCGCTCTAACCGAAAAGGAAGGAGTTAGACAACCTGAAGTCTAGGTCCCTATTT
ATTTTTTTATAGTTATGTTAGTATTAAGAACGTTATTTATATTTCAAATTTTTCTTTTTTTTCTGTACAG
ACGCGTGTACGCATGTAACATTATACTGAAAACCTTGCTTGAGAAGGTTTTGGGACGCTCGAAGGCTTTA
ATTTGCAAGCTGGAGACCAACATGTGAGCAAAAGGCCAGCAAAAGGCCAGGAACCGTAAAAAGGCCGCGT
TGCTGGCGTTTTTCCATAGGCTCCGCCCCCCTGACGAGCATCACAAAAATCGACGCTCAAGTCAGAGGTG
GCGAAACCCGACAGGACTATAAAGATACCAGGCGTTTCCCCCTGGAAGCTCCCTCGTGCGCTCTCCTGTT
CCGACCCTGCCGCTTACCGGATACCTGTCCGCCTTTCTCCCTTCGGGAAGCGTGGCGCTTTCTCATAGCT
CACGCTGTAGGTATCTCAGTTCGGTGTAGGTCGTTCGCTCCAAGCTGGGCTGTGTGCACGAACCCCCCGT
TCAGCCCGACCGCTGCGCCTTATCCGGTAACTATCGTCTTGAGTCCAACCCGGTAAGACACGACTTATCG
CCACTGGCAGCAGCCACTGGTAACAGGATTAGCAGAGCGAGGTATGTAGGCGGTGCTACAGAGTTCTTGA
AGTGGTGGCCTAACTACGGCTACACTAGAAGAACAGTATTTGGTATCTGCGCTCTGCTGAAGCCAGTTAC
CTTCGGAAAAAGAGTTGGTAGCTCTTGATCCGGCAAACAAACCACCGCTGGTAGCGGTGGTTTTTTTGTT
TGCAAGCAGCAGATTACGCGCAGAAAAAAAGGATCTCAAGAAGATCCTTTGATCTTTTCTACGGGGTCTG
ACGCTCAGTGGAACGAAAACTCACGTTAAGGGATTTTGGTCATGAGATCAGATCTAACATCCAAAGACGA
AAGGTTGAATGAAACCTTTTTGCCATCCGACATCCACAGGTCCATTCTCACACATAAGTGCCAAACGCAA
CAGGAGGGGATACACTAGCAGCAGACCGTTGCAAACGCAGGACCTCCACTCCTCTTCTCCTCAACACCCA
CTTTTGCCATCGAAAAACCAGCCCAGTTATTGGGCTTGATTGGAGCTCGCTCATTCCAATTCCTTCTATT
AGGCTACTAACACCATGACTTTATTAGCCTGTCTATCCTGGCCCCCCTGGCGAGGTTCATGTTTGTTTAT
TTCCGAATGCAACAAGCTCCGCATTACACCCGAACATCACTCCAGATGAGGGCTTTCTGAGTGTGGGGTC
AAATAGTTTCATGTTCCCCAAATGGCCCAAAACTGACAGTTTAAACGCTGTCTTGGAACCTAATATGACA
AAAGCGTGATCTCATCCAAGATGAACTAAGTTTGGTTCGTTGAAATGCTAACGGCCAGTTGGTCAAAAAG
AAACTTCCAAAAGTCGGCATACCGTTTGTCTTGTTTGGTATTGATTGACGAATGCTCAAAAATAATCTCA
TTAATGCTTAGCGCAGTCTCTCTATCGCTTCTGAACCCCGGTGCACCTGTGCCGAAACGCAAATGGGGAA
ACACCCGCTTTTTGGATGATTATGCATTGTCTCCACATTGTATGCTTCCAAGATTCTGGTGGGAATACTG
CTGATAGCCTAACGTTCATGATCAAAATTTAACTGTTCTAACCCCTACTTGACAGCAATATATAAACAGA
AGGAAGCTGCCCTGTCTTAAACCTTTTTTTTTATCATCATTATTAGCTTACTTTCATAATTGCGACTGGT
TCCAATTGACAAGCTTTTGATTTTAACGACTTTTAACGACAACTTGAGAAGATCAAAAAACAACTAATTA
TTCGAAACGAGGAATTCGCCATGGGTCACCATCATCATCATCACGGCGGCTCCGGAGGTTCTGGTGGATC
TGCCTCCGACAAGCCCGACATGGCTGAGATTGAGAAGTTTGACAAATCCAAGTTAAAAAAAACAGAGACC
CAGGAGAAGAACCCTCTACCTAGTAAGGAGACTATTGAACAGGAAAAACAAGCCGGTGAAAGTGGTGGAT
CCGGTGGCTCTGGCGGTTCTGGAGGAAGTGGTGGTTCAGGAGGATCAGGTGGATCTGGCGGATCCGGAGG
AAGTGGTGGATCAGAAAACTTGTACTTTCAAGGCCATATGTGTGATGAGGAGGTAGCCGCCTTGGTTGTG
GATAACGGTTCAGGTATGTGTAAAGCAGGTTTTGCTGGGGACGACGCCCCTAGAGCTGTTTTCCCTTCTA
TTGTAGGTCGACCCCGTCATCAAGGCGTAATGGTCGGCATGGGTCAAAAAGACTCTTACGTGGGAGACGA
AGCTCAATCTAAAAGAGGAATATTGACATTGAAGTACCCAATTGAGCATGGTATAGTTACTAACTGGGAT
GACATGGAGAAAATCTGGCATCACACATTCTACAACGAATTGAGAGTGGCACCTGAAGAGCATCCAGTCT
TATTGACAGAGGCTCCTCTTAATCCAAAAGCCAATAGAGAAAAAATGACCCAAATAATGTTCGAGACTTT
CAACACTCCAGCCATGTATGTCGCCATCCAAGCTGTATTGTCCTTGTATGCTTCAGGCAGAACCACGGGA
ATAGTTTTAGACTCAGGAGATGGGGTCTCTCATACTGTACCAATATACGAAGGTTATGCTTTACCTCATG
CTATTTTGCGTCTAGATTTGGCTGGCCGTGACCTGACTGATTACCTTATGAAAATTCTTACAGAACGAGG
GTACTCCTTTACCACAACTGCTGAGCGTGAGATTGTCAGAGATATTAAGGAAAAATTGTGTTACGTTGCC
CTTGATTTTGAACAGGAAATGGCTACAGCTGCATCTAGTAGTTCACTTGAGAAGTCTTACGAATTGCCAG
ACGGTCAGGTTATTACCATCGGCAACGAAAGATTTCGATGTCCTGAGGCCCTGTTCCAGCCATCATTTTT
GGGAATGGAGGCATGTGGAATCCACGAGACTACTTACAATTCTATCATGAAGTGTGCTGCAGCTATTAGA
AAGGACTTGTACGCAAATACGGTCCTGA
Features (pLannotate 1.2.2; 13 found; start..end, strand, type, name):
    294..311     +  CDS            capTEV™ (fragment): composite tag for in vivo biotinylation, TEV protease cleavage, and 6xHis tagging
    322..387     +  CDS            AOX1 (fragment): ALOX1_KOMPC - Experimental evidence at protein level: Swiss-Prot protein existence level 1. Major isoform of alcohol oxidase, which catalyzes the oxidation of methanol to formaldehyde and hydrogen peroxide, the first step in the methanol utilization pathway of methylotrophic yeasts. From Komagataella phaffii (strain ATCC 76273 / CBS 7435 / CECT 11047 / NRRL Y-11430 / Wegner 21-1) (Yeast) (Pichia pastoris).
    391..637     +  terminator     AOX1 terminator: Pichia pastoris AOX1; transcription terminator for AOX1
    658..1065    +  promoter       TEF1 promoter: S. cerevisiae TEF1; promoter for EF-1α
   1072..1119    +  promoter       EM7 promoter: synthetic bacterial promoter&nbsp
   1138..1512    +  CDS            BleoR: antibiotic-binding protein; Sh ble from Streptoalloteichus hindustanus; confers resistance to bleomycin, phleomycin, and Zeocin™
   1606..1902    +  CDS            insE1: INSE1_ECOLI - Protein inferred from homology: Swiss-Prot protein existence level 3. Involved in the transposition of the insertion sequence IS3. From Escherichia coli (strain K12).
   1902..2765    +  CDS            insF1: INSF1_ECOLI - Protein inferred from homology: Swiss-Prot protein existence level 3. Involved in the transposition of the insertion sequence IS3. From Escherichia coli (strain K12).
   2839..3086    +  terminator     CYC1 terminator: S. cerevisiae CYC1; transcription terminator for CYC1
   3161..3749    -  rep_origin     ori: high-copy-number ColE1/pMB1/pBR322/pUC origin of replication
   3831..4769    +  promoter       AOX1 promoter: Pichia pastoris AOX1; inducible promoter, regulated by methanol
   4835..4957    +  CDS            TMSB4 (fragment): TYB4_BOVIN - Also known as THYB4. Experimental evidence at protein level: Swiss-Prot protein existence level 1. Seraspenide inhibits the entry of hematopoietic pluripotent stem cells into the S-phase. From Bos taurus (Bovine).
   5078..227     +  CDS            Act5C (across the origin): ACT1_DROME - Experimental evidence at protein level: Swiss-Prot protein existence level 1. Multiple isoforms are involved in various cellular functions such as cytoskeleton structure, cell mobility, chromosome movement and muscle contraction. From Drosophila melanogaster (Fruit fly).
