[The description below was written by a language model from this plasmid's Addgene catalogue record and pLannotate feature annotations shown in this document.]
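Description:
I330L is a Pichia pastoris (Komagataella phaffii) expression plasmid built on the Invitrogen pPICZ B backbone, carrying Drosophila melanogaster cytoplasmic actin Act5C with the point mutation I330L. The coding sequence was cloned between EcoRI and NotI sites downstream of the methanol-inducible AOX1 promoter and is followed by the AOX1 terminator. The catalogue describes an N-terminal hexahistidine tag followed by β-thymosin. The feature table agrees in placing a thymosin β4 fragment between the promoter and the actin reading frame, but the only annotated 6xHis-type fragment lies just after the actin coding region, so the exact position of the His tag cannot be settled from the annotation alone. Thymosin β4 is an actin monomer-sequestering peptide, which fits the stated focus on monomeric actin, although the record does not explain the reason for the fusion.

Selection in both hosts relies on one Sh ble (BleoR) gene conferring Zeocin resistance. It is driven by the yeast TEF1 promoter and the bacterial EM7 promoter in tandem and terminated by the CYC1 terminator. A high-copy ColE1/pUC-type origin supports propagation in E. coli. No yeast replication origin is annotated, consistent with pPICZ vectors normally being integrated into the Pichia genome. The depositor notes that strain GS115 can be used for expression.

The sequenced plasmid (5,978 nt) also contains insE1 and insF1, the transposase genes of E. coli insertion sequence IS3, between BleoR and the CYC1 terminator. This is not a standard pPICZ B element and probably accounts for the plasmid being larger than the listed backbone plus insert. The stated purpose is to study G-actin dynamics by NMR spectroscopy.
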