Addgene plasmid #184320: I330L
Purpose: To study dynamics of G-actin using NMR spectroscopy.
Depositing lab: Michael Rosen. Depositing organization: University of Texas Southwestern Medical Center. Publication: Bound nucleotide can control the dynamic architecture of monomeric actin. Ali R, Zahm JA, Rosen MK. Nat Struct Mol Biol. 2022 Apr;29(4):320-328. doi: 10.1038/s41594-022-00743-5. Epub 2022 Mar 24. PubMed 35332323.
Backbone
  Vector backbone: pPICZ B
  Backbone manufacturer: Invitrogen
  Backbone size w/o insert (bp): 3328
  Vector type: Yeast Expression
  Selectable markers: Zeocin
Growth in bacteria
  Bacterial resistance: Bleocin (Zeocin), 50 μg/mL
  Growth temperature: 37°C
  Growth strain: DH5alpha
  Copy number: Unknown
Gene/Insert
  Gene/Insert name: Act5C
  Species: D. melanogaster (fly)
  Insert size (bp): 1431
  Mutation: I330L
  Entrez Gene: Act5C (a.k.a. Dmel_CG4027, A, A4V404_DROME, ACT, ACT1_DROME, ACT5C, Ac5C, Act, Act-5C, Act5, Act5c, Actin, Actin/BAP47, Actin5C, ArpA, BAP47, Bap47, CG4027, Dmel\CG4027, F-ACTIN, F-Actin, F-actin, G-actin, M32055, T11, act, act 5C, act5C, actin, actin5C, actomyosin, anon-EST:fe2D2, beta-Actin, beta-actin, beta-actin/Bap47, chrX:5748184..5748304, cyt5C, f-actin, l(1)G0009, l(1)G0010, l(1)G0025, l(1)G0079, l(1)G0117, l(1)G0177, l(1)G0245, l(1)G0330, l(1)G0420, l(1)G0486)
  Promoter: AOX1
  Tag / fusion protein: Hexahistidine followed by B-thymosin (N terminal on insert)
  Cloning method: Restriction Enzyme; 5′ cloning site EcoRI (not destroyed); 3′ cloning site NotI (not destroyed)
  Sequencing primers: 5′ 5'-GACTGGTTCCAATTGACAAGC-3'; 3′ 5'-GCAAATGGCATTCTGACATCC-3'
Resource information
  A portion of this plasmid was derived from a plasmid made by: Lab stock
Terms and licenses: Academic/Nonprofit Terms; Industry Terms: Not Available to Industry
Depositor comments: Insert was expressed in fusion with beta-thymosin4. Can be expressed in GS115.
How to cite: I330L was a gift from Michael Rosen (Addgene plasmid # 184320 ; http://n2t.net/addgene:184320 ; RRID:Addgene_184320)
